Addgene plasmid #43067: I-CGGA
Depositing lab: Chad Cowan & Kiran Musunuru. Depositing organization: Harvard University. Publication: A TALEN Genome-Editing System for Generating Human Stem Cell-Based Disease Models. Ding Q, Lee YK, Schaefer EA, Peters DT, Veres A, Kim K, Kuperwasser N, Motola DL, Meissner TB, Hendriks WT, Trevisan M, Gupta RM, Moisan A, Banks E, Friesen M, Schinzel RT, Xia F, Tang A, Xia Y, Figueroa E, Wann A, Ahfeldt T, Daheron L, Zhang F, Rubin LL, Peng LF, Chung RT, Musunuru K, Cowan CA. Cell Stem Cell. 2012 Dec 12. pii: S1934-5909(12)00645-5. doi: 10.1016/j.stem.2012.11.011. PubMed 23246482.
Backbone
  Vector backbone: pCRII-TOPO
  Backbone manufacturer: Invitrogen
  Backbone size w/o insert (bp): 3973
  Vector type: Bacterial Cloning
Growth in bacteria
  Bacterial resistance: Ampicillin and Kanamycin, 100 & 50 μg/mL
  Growth temperature: 37°C
  Growth strain: Top10
  Copy number: High Copy
Gene/Insert
  Gene/Insert name: I-CGGA
  Species: Synthetic
  Insert size (bp): 424
  Cloning method: TOPO Cloning
  Sequencing primers: 5′ T7; 3′ M13-rev
Terms and licenses: Academic/Nonprofit Terms; Industry Terms: Not Available to Industry
How to cite: I-CGGA was a gift from Chad Cowan & Kiran Musunuru (Addgene plasmid # 43067 ; http://n2t.net/addgene:43067 ; RRID:Addgene_43067)
