[The description below was written by a language model from this plasmid's Addgene catalogue record.]
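Description:
I-CGGA is a bacterial cloning plasmid built on the commercial pCRII-TOPO backbone (about 4 kb without insert), carrying a 424 bp synthetic insert introduced by TOPO cloning. It is a high-copy plasmid maintained in E. coli, and it confers resistance to both ampicillin and kanamycin, consistent with the dual markers of this TOPO vector. The record lists T7 and M13-reverse as the sequencing primers, so the insert sits in the cloning site between these standard primer-binding sites. No feature table is provided, so the origin of replication and other backbone elements are not itemised here.

The record does not describe the content of the insert beyond its name, size and synthetic origin. The plasmid comes from a TALEN genome-editing system developed for generating human stem cell-based disease models. In that context, the name and size fit a pre-assembled block of four TALE repeat modules recognising the bases C, G, G and A, with the "I" prefix possibly marking its position in an ordered assembly. This reading is an inference from the name and is not stated in the record.

The construct has no mammalian promoter, reporter or expression cassette listed and is classed purely as a cloning vector. It is therefore best understood as a library component: a storage and propagation plasmid from which the synthetic fragment is recovered and combined with others to build full-length TALE DNA-binding arrays. It is not a plasmid that expresses a functional nuclease on its own.
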