>Addgene plasmid #43067 | I-CGGA | depositor partial sequence | sequence record 58332 | I-CGGA sequence 424 bps
CGTCTCCTGACCCCAGAGCAGGTCGTGGCGATCGCAAGCCACGACGGAGGAAAGCAAGCCTTGGAAACAG
TACAGAGGCTGTTGCCTGTGCTGTGCCAAGCGCACGGACTCACCCCAGAGCAGGTCGTGGCAATCGCGAG
CAATAACGGCGGAAAACAGGCTTTGGAAACGGTGCAGAGGCTCCTTCCAGTGCTGTGCCAAGCGCACGGC
CTCACCCCAGAGCAGGTCGTGGCAATCGCGAGCAATAACGGCGGAAAACAGGCTTTGGAAACGGTGCAGA
GGCTCCTTCCAGTGCTGTGCCAAGCGCACGGATTAACCCCAGAGCAGGTCGTGGCAATCGCCTCCAACAT
TGGCGGGAAACAGGCACTCGAGACTGTCCAGCGCCTGCTTCCCGTGCTGTGCCAAGCGCACGGCTTAAGA
GACG
