>Addgene plasmid #43067 | I-CGGA | addgene partial sequence | sequence record 60428 | M13-F20 5'-TGTAAAACGACGGCCAGT-3'
CTATAGGGCGAATTGGGCCCTCTAGATGCATGCTCGAGCGGCCGCCAGTGTGATGGATATCTGCAGAATT
CGCCCTTATATAGATGCCGTCCTAGCGCGTCTCCTGACCCCAGAGCAGGTCGTGGCGATCGCAAGCCACG
ACGGAGGAAAGCAAGCCTTGGAAACAGTACAGAGGCTGTTGCCTGTGCTGTGCCAAGCGCACGGACTCAC
CCCAGAGCAGGTCGTGGCAATCGCGAGCAATAACGGCGGAAAACAGGCTTTGGAAACGGTGCAGAGGCTC
CTTCCAGTGCTGTGCCAAGCGCACGGCCTCACCCCAGAGCAGGTCGTGGCAATCGCGAGCAATAACGGCG
GAAAACAGGCTTTGGAAACGGTGCAGAGGCTCCTTCCAGTGCTGTGCCAAGCGCACGGATTAACCCCAGA
GCAGGTCGTGGCAATCGCCTCCAACATTGGCGGGAAACAGGCACTCGAGACTGTCCAGCGCCTGCTTCCC
GTGCTGTGCCAAGCGCACGGCTTAAGAGACGTGGGCACAGGAAAGATACTTAAGGGCGAATTCCAGCACA
CTGGCGGCCGTTACTAGTGGATCCGAGCTCGGTACCAAGCTTGATGCATAGCTTGAGTATTCTATAGTGT
CACCTAAATAGCTTGGCGTAATCATGGTCATAGCTGTTTCCTGTGTGAAATTGTTATCCGCTCACAATTC
CACACAACATACGAGCAGGAAGCATAAAGTGTAAAGCCTGGGGTGCCTAATGAGTGAGCTAACTCACATT
AATTGCGTTGCGCTCACTGCCCGCTTTCCAGTCGGGAAACCTGTCGTGCCAGCTGCATTAATGAATCGGC
CAACGCGCGGGGAGAGGCGGTTTGCGTATTGGGCGCTCTTCCGCTTCCTCGCTCACTGACTCGCTGCGCT
CGGTCGTTCGGCTGCGGCGAGCGGTATCAGCTCACTCAAAG
